>Addgene plasmid #62630 | pcDNA3.1-CHRNA7-YFP | addgene full sequence | sequence record 347416 | Addgene NGS Result
GACATTGATTATTGACTAGTTATTAATAGTAATCAATTACGGGGTCATTAGTTCATAGCCCATATATGGA
GTTCCGCGTTACATAACTTACGGTAAATGGCCCGCCTGGCTGACCGCCCAACGACCCCCGCCCATTGACG
TCAATAATGACGTATGTTCCCATAGTAACGCCAATAGGGACTTTCCATTGACGTCAATGGGTGGAGTATT
TACGGTAAACTGCCCACTTGGCAGTACATCAAGTGTATCATATGCCAAGTACGCCCCCTATTGACGTCAA
TGACGGTAAATGGCCCGCCTGGCATTATGCCCAGTACATGACCTTATGGGACTTTCCTACTTGGCAGTAC
ATCTACGTATTAGTCATCGCTATTACCATGGTGATGCGGTTTTGGCAGTACATCAATGGGCGTGGATAGC
GGTTTGACTCACGGGGATTTCCAAGTCTCCACCCCATTGACGTCAATGGGAGTTTGTTTTGGCACCAAAA
TCAACGGGACTTTCCAAAATGTCGTAACAACTCCGCCCCATTGACGCAAATGGGCGGTAGGCGTGTACGG
TGGGAGGTCTATATAAGCAGAGCTCTCTGGCTAACTAGAGAACCCACTGCTTACTGGCTTATCGAAATTA
ATACGACTCACTATAGGGAGACCCAAGCTGGCTAGCGTTTAAACTTAAGCTTGGTACCGAGCTCGGATCC
ACTAGTAACGGCCGCCAGTGTGCTGGAATTCTGCAGATATCCATCACACTGGCGGCCGCTCGAGCGGACT
CAACATGCGCTGCTCGCCGGGAGGCGTCTGGCTGGCGCTGGCCGCGTCGCTCCTGCACGTGTCCCTGCAA
GGCGAGTTCCAGAGGAAGCTTTACAAGGAGCTGGTCAAGAACTACAATCCCCTGGAGAGGCCCGTGGCCA
ATGACTCGCAACCACTCACCGTCTACTTCTCCCTGAGCCTCCTGCAGATCATGGACGTGGATGAGAAGAA
CCAAGTTTTAACCACCAACATTTGGCTGCAAATGTCTTGGACAGATCACTATTTACAGTGGAATGTGTCA
GAATATCCAGGGGTGAAGACTGTTCGTTTCCCAGATGGCCAGATTTGGAAACCAGACATTCTTCTCTATA
ACAGTGCTGATGAGCGCTTTGACGCCACATTCCACACTAACGTGTTGGTGAATTCTTCTGGGCATTGCCA
GTACCTGCCTCCAGGCATATTCAAGAGTTCCTGCTACATCGATGTACGCTGGTTTCCCTTTGATGTGCAG
CACTGCAAACTGAAGTTTGGGTCCTGGTCTTACGGAGGCTGGTCCTTGGATCTGCAGATGCAGGAGGCAG
ATATCAGTGGCTATATCCCCAATGGAGAATGGGACCTAGTGGGAATCCCCGGCAAGAGGAGTGAAAGGTT
CTATGAGTGCTGCAAAGAGCCCTACCCTGATGTCACCTTCACAGTGACCATGCGCCGCAGGACACTCTAC
TATGGCCTCAACCTGCTGATCCCCTGTGTGCTCATCTCCGCCCTCGCCCTGCTGGTGTTCCTGCTTCCTG
CAGATTCCGGGGAGAAGATTTCCCTGGGGATAACAGTCTTACTCTCTCTTACCGTCTTCATGCTGCTCGT
GGCTGAGATCATGCCCGCAACATCCGATTCGGTACCATTGATAGCCCAGTACTTCGCCAGCACCATGATC
ATCGTGGGCCTCTCGGTGGTGGTGACGGTGATCGTGCTGCAGTACCACCACCACGACCCCGACGGGGGCA
AGATGCCCAAGTGGACCAGAGTCATCCTTCTGAACTGGTGCGCGTGGTTCCTGCGAATGAAGAGGCCCGG
GGAGGACAAGGTGCGCCCGGCCTGCCAGCACAAGCAGCGGCGCTGCAGCCTGGCCAGTGTGGAGATGAGC
GCCGTGGCGCCGCCGCCCGCCAGCAACGGGAACCTGCTGTACATCGGCTTCCGCGGCCTGGACGGCGTGC
ACTGTGTCCCGACCCCCGACTCTGGGGTAGTGTGTGGCCGCATGGCCTGCGCTGGCGCCATGGTGAGCAA
GGGCGAGGAGCTGTTCACCGGGGTGGTGCCCATCCTGGTCGAGCTGGACGGCGACGTAAACGGCCACAAG
TTCAGCGTGTCCGGCGAGGGCGAGGGCGATGCCACCTACGGCAAGCTGACCCTGAAGTTCATCTGCACCA
CCGGCAAGCTGCCCGTGCCCTGGCCCACCCTCGTGACCACCTTCGGCTACGGCCTGCAGTGCTTCGCCCG
CTACCCCGACCACATGAAGCAGCACGACTTCTTCAAGTCCGCCATGCCCGAAGGCTACGTCCAGGAGCGC
ACCATCTTCTTCAAGGACGACGGCAACTACAAGACCCGCGCCGAGGTGAAGTTCGAGGGCGACACCCTGG
TGAACCGCATCGAGCTGAAGGGCATCGACTTCAAGGAGGACGGCAACATCCTGGGGCACAAGCTGGAGTA
CAACTACAACAGCCACAACGTCTATATCATGGCCGACAAGCAGAAGAACGGCATCAAGGTGAACTTCAAG
ATCCGCCACAACATCGAGGACGGCAGCGTGCAGCTCGCCGACCACTACCAGCAGAACACCCCCATCGGCG
ACGGCCCCGTGCTGCTGCCCGACAACCACTACCTGAGCTACCAGTCCGCCCTGAGCAAAGACCCCAACGA
GAAGCGCGATCACATGGTCCTGCTGGAGTTCGTGACCGCCGCCGGGATCACTCTCGGCATGGACGAGCTG
TACAAGGCAGGCGCCTCCCCCACGCACGATGAGCACCTCCTGCACGGTGGGCAACCCCCCGAGGGGGACC
CGGACTTGGCCAAGATCCTGGAGGAGGTCCGCTACATTGCCAACCGCTTCCGCTGCCAGGACGAAAGCGA
GGCGGTCTGCAGCGAGTGGAAGTTCGCCGCCTGTGTGGTGGACCGCCTGTGCCTCATGGCCTTCTCGGTC
TTCACCATCATCTGCACCATCGGCATCCTGATGTCGGCTCCCAACTTCGTGGAGGCCGTGTCCAAAGACT
TTGCGTAACCACGCCTGGTTCTGTACATGTGGAAAACTCACAGATGGGCAAGGCCTTTGGCTTGGCGAGA
TTTGGGGGTGCTAATCCAGGACAGCATTACACGCCACAACTCCAGTGTTCCCTTCTGGCTGTCAGTCGTG
TTGCTTACGGTTTCTTTGTTACTTTAGGTAGTAGAATCTCAGCACTTTGTTTCATATTCTCAGATGGGCT
GATAGATATCCTTGGCACATCCGTACCATCGGTCAGCAGGGCCACTGAGTAGTCATTTTGCCCATTAGCC
CACTGCCTGGAAAGCCCTTCGGAGAGCTCCCCATGGCTCCTCACCACCGAGACAGTTGGTTTTGCATGTC
TGCATGAAGGTCTACCTGAAAATTCAACATTTGCTTTTTGCTTGTGTACAAACCCAGATTGAAGCTAAAA
TAAACCAGACTCACTAAATCCTTTCCAAAAAAAAAAAAAAAAAAAAAAAACCGGAATTCCTGCAGCCCGG
GGGATCCACTAGTCCAGTGTGGTGGAATTCTGCAGATATCCAGCACAGTGGCGGCCGCTCGAGTCTAGAG
GGCCCGTTTAAACCCGCTGATCAGCCTCGACTGTGCCTTCTAGTTGCCAGCCATCTGTTGTTTGCCCCTC
CCCCGTGCCTTCCTTGACCCTGGAAGGTGCCACTCCCACTGTCCTTTCCTAATAAAATGAGGAAATTGCA
TCGCATTGTCTGAGTAGGTGTCATTCTATTCTGGGGGGTGGGGTGGGGCAGGACAGCAAGGGGGAGGATT
GGGAAGACAATAGCAGGCATGCTGGGGATGCGGTGGGCTCTATGGCTTCTGAGGCGGAAAGAACCAGCTG
GGGCTCTAGGGGGTATCCCC
[124 nt withheld, positions 3871-3994]
C
[91 nt withheld, positions 3996-4086]
A
[49 nt withheld, positions 4088-4136]
CCTTTGACGTTGGAGTCCACGTTCTTT
[37 nt withheld, positions 4164-4200]
ACCCTATCTCGGTCTATTCTTTTGATTTATAAGGGATTTTGCCGATTTCGGCCTATTGGTTAAAAAATGA
GCTGATTTAACAAAAATTTAACGCGAATTAATTCTGTGGAATGTGTGTCAGTTAGGGTGTGGAAAGTCCC
CAGGCTCCCCAGCAGGCAGAAGTATGCAAAGCATGCATCTCAATTAGTCAGCAACCAGGTGTGGAAAGTC
CCCAGGCTCCCCAGCAGGCAGAAGTATGCAAAGCATGCATCTCAATTAGTCAGCAACCATAGTCCCGCCC
CTAACTCCGCCCATCCCGCCCCTAACTCCGCCCAGTTCCGCCCATTCTCCGCCCCATGGCTGACTAATTT
TTTTTATTTATGCAGAGGCCGAGGCCGCCTCTGCCTCTGAGCTATTCCAGAAGTAGTGAGGAGGCTTTTT
TGGAGGCCTAGGCTTTTGCAAAAAGCTCCCGGGAGCTTGTATATCCATTTTCGGATCTGATCAGCACGTG
ATGAAAAAGCCTGAACTCACCGCGACGTCTGTCGAGAAGTTTCTGATCGAAAAGTTCGACAGCGTCTCCG
ACCTGATGCAGCTCTCGGAGGGCGAAGAATCTCGTGCTTTCAGCTTCGATGTAGGAGGGCGTGGATATGT
CCTGCGGGTAAATAGCTGCGCCGATGGTTTCTACAAAGATCGTTATGTTTATCGGCACTTTGCATCGGCC
GCGCTCCCGATTCCGGAAGTGCTTGACATTGGGGAATTCAGCGAGAGCCTGACCTATTGCATCTCCCGCC
GTGCACAGGGTGTCACGTTGCAAGACCTGCCTGAAACCGAACTGCCCGCTGTTCTGCAGCCGGTCGCGGA
GGCCATGGATGCGATCGCTGCGGCCGATCTTAGCCAGACGAGCGGGTTCGGCCCATTCGGACCGCAAGGA
ATCGGTCAATACACTACATGGCGTGATTTCATATGCGCGATTGCTGATCCCCATGTGTATCACTGGCAAA
CTGTGATGGACGACACCGTCAGTGCGTCCGTCGCGCAGGCTCTCGATGAGCTGATGCTTTGGGCCGAGGA
CTGCCCCGAAGTCCGGCACCTCGTGCACGCGGATTTCGGCTCCAACAATGTCCTGACGGACAATGGCCGC
ATAACAGCGGTCATTGACTGGAGCGAGGCGATGTTCGGGGATTCCCAATACGAGGTCGCCAACATCTTCT
TCTGGAGGCCGTGGTTGGCTTGTATGGAGCAGCAGACGCGCTACTTCGAGCGGAGGCATCCGGAGCTTGC
AGGATCGCCGCGGCTCCGGGCGTATATGCTCCGCATTGGTCTTGACCAACTCTATCAGAGCTTGGTTGAC
GGCAATTTCGATGATGCAGCTTGGGCGCAGGGTCGATGCGACGCAATCGTCCGATCCGGAGCCGGGACTG
TCGGGCGTACACAAATCGCCCGCAGAAGCGCGGCCGTCTGGACCGATGGCTGTGTAGAAGTACTCGCCGA
TAGTGGAAACCGACGCCCCAGCACTCGTCCGAGGGCAAAGGAATAGCACGTGCTACGAGATTTCGATTCC
ACCGCCGCCTTCTATGAAAGGTTGGGCTTCGGAATCGTTTTCCGGGACGCCGGCTGGATGATCCTCCAGC
GCGGGGATCTCATGCTGGAGTTCTTCGCCCACCCCAACTTGTTTATTGCAGCTTATAATGGTTACAAATA
AAGCAATAGCATCACAAATTTCACAAATAAAGCATTTTTTTCACTGCATTCTAGTTGTGGTTTGTCCAAA
CTCATCAATGTATCTTATCATGTCTGTATACCGTCGACCTCTAGCTAGAGCTTGGCGTAATCATGGTCAT
AGCTGTTTCCTGTGTGAAATTGTTATCCGCTCACAATTCCACACAACATACGAGCCGGAAGCATAAAGTG
TAAAGCCTGGGGTGCCTAATGAGTGAGCTAACTCACATTAATTGCGTTGCGCTCACTGCCCGCTTTCCAG
TCGGGAAACCTGTCGTGCCAGCTGCATTAATGAATCGGCCAACGCGCGGGGAGAGGCGGTTTGCGTATTG
GGCGCTCTTCCGCTTCCTCGCTCACTGACTCGCTGCGCTCGGTCGTTCGGCTGCGGCGAGCGGTATCAGC
TCACTCAAAGGCGGTAATACGGTTATCCACAGAATCAGGGGATAACGCAGGAAAGAACATGTGAGCAAAA
GGCCAGCAAAAGGCCAGGAACCGTAAAAAGGCCGCGTTGCTGGCGTTTTTCCATAGGCTCCGCCCCCCTG
ACGAGCATCACAAAAATCGACGCTCAAGTCAGAGGTGGCGAAACCCGACAGGACTATAAAGATACCAGGC
GTTTCCCCCTGGAAGCTCCCTCGTGCGCTCTCCTGTTCCGACCCTGCCGCTTACCGGATACCTGTCCGCC
TTTCTCCCTTCGGGAAGCGTGGCGCTTTCTCATAGCTCACGCTGTAGGTATCTCAGTTCGGTGTAGGTCG
TTCGCTCCAAGCTGGGCTGTGTGCACGAACCCCCCGTTCAGCCCGACCGCTGCGCCTTATCCGGTAACTA
TCGTCTTGAGTCCAACCCGGTAAGACACGACTTATCGCCACTGGCAGCAGCCACTGGTAACAGGATTAGC
AGAGCGAGGTATGTAGGCGGTGCTACAGAGTTCTTGAAGTGGTGGCCTAACTACGGCTACACTAGAAGAA
CAGTATTTGGTATCTGCGCTCTGCTGAAGCCAGTTACCTTCGGAAAAAGAGTTGGTAGCTCTTGATCCGG
CAAACAAACCACCGCTGGTAGCGGTGGTTTTTTTGTTTGCAAGCAGCAGATTACGCGCAGAAAAAAAGGA
TCTCAAGAAGATCCTTTGATCTTTTCTACGGGGTCTGACGCTCAGTGGAACGAAAACTCACGTTAAGGGA
TTTTGGTCATGAGATTATCAAAAAGGATCTTCACCTAGATCCTTTTAAATTAAAAATGAAGTTTTAAATC
AATCTAAAGTATATATGAGTAAACTTGGTCTGACAGTTACCAATGCTTAATCAGTGAGGCACCTATCTCA
GCGATCTGTCTATTTCGTTCATCCATAGTTGCCTGACTCCCCGTCGTGTAGATAACTACGATACGGGAGG
GCTTACCATCTGGCCCCAGTGCTGCAATGATACCGCGAGACCCACGCTCACCGGCTCCAGATTTATCAGC
AATAAACCAGCCAGCCGGAAGGGCCGAGCGCAGAAGTGGTCCTGCAACTTTATCCGCCTCCATCCAGTCT
ATTAATTGTTGCCGGGAAGCTAGAGTAAGTAGTTCGCCAGTTAATAGTTTGCGCAACGTTGTTGCCATTG
CTACAGGCATCGTGGTGTCACGCTCGTCGTTTGGTATGGCTTCATTCAGCTCCGGTTCCCAACGATCAAG
GCGAGTTACATGATCCCCCATGTTGTGCAAAAAAGCGGTTAGCTCCTTCGGTCCTCCGATCGTTGTCAGA
AGTAAGTTGGCCGCAGTGTTATCACTCATGGTTATGGCAGCACTGCATAATTCTCTTACTGTCATGCCAT
CCGTAAGATGCTTTTCTGTGACTGGTGAGTACTCAACCAAGTCATTCTGAGAATAGTGTATGCGGCGACC
GAGTTGCTCTTGCCCGGCGTCAATACGGGATAATACCGCGCCACATAGCAGAACTTTAAAAGTGCTCATC
ATTGGAAAACGTTCTTCGGGGCGAAAACTCTCAAGGATCTTACCGCTGTTGAGATCCAGTTCGATGTAAC
CCACTCGTGCACCCAACTGATCTTCAGCATCTTTTACTTTCACCAGCGTTTCTGGGTGAGCAAAAACAGG
AAGGCAAAATGCCGCAAAAAAGGGAATAAGGGCGACACGGAAATGTTGAATACTCATACTCTTCCTTTTT
CAATATTATTGAAGCATTTATCAGGGTTATTGTCTCATGAGCGGATACATATTTGAATGTATTTAGAAAA
ATAAACAAATAGGGGTTCCGCGCACATTTCCCCGAAAAGTGCCACCTGACGTCGACGGATCGGGAGATCT
CCCGATCCCCTATGGTGCACTCTCAGTACAATCTGCTCTGATGCCGCATAGTTAAGCCAGTATCTGCTCC
CTGCTTGTGTGTTGGAGGTCGCTGAGTAGTGCGCGAGCAAAATTTAAGCTACAACAAGGCAAGGCTTGAC
CGACAATTGCATGAAGAATCTGCTTAGGGTTAGGCGTTTTGCGCTGCTTCGCGATGTACGGGCCAGATAT
ACGCGTT
Features (pLannotate 1.2.2; 23 found; start..end, strand, type, name):
      1..380     +  enhancer       CMV enhancer: human cytomegalovirus immediate early enhancer
    381..584     +  promoter       CMV promoter: human cytomegalovirus (CMV) immediate early promoter
    580..613     +  LTR            5' LTR (truncated) (fragment): truncated 5' long terminal repeat (LTR) from HIV-1
    629..647     +  promoter       T7 promoter: promoter for bacteriophage T7 RNA polymerase
    808..1821    +  CDS            acr-16 (fragment): ACH1_CAEEL - Also known as Ce21. Experimental evidence at transcript level: Swiss-Prot protein existence level 2. After binding acetylcholine, the AChR responds by an extensive change in conformation that affects all subunits and leads to opening of an ion-conducting channel across the plasma membrane (By similarity). A subunit of the levamisole-insensitive nicotinic receptor. From Caenorhabditis elegans.
   2020..2736    +  CDS            EYFP: EYFP is a basic (constitutively fluorescent) green/yellow fluorescent protein published in 1996, derived from Aequorea victoria. It is reported to be a very rapidly-maturing weak dimer with high acid sensitivity.
   2806..2991    +  CDS            acr-16 (fragment): ACH1_CAEEL - Also known as Ce21. Experimental evidence at transcript level: Swiss-Prot protein existence level 2. After binding acetylcholine, the AChR responds by an extensive change in conformation that affects all subunits and leads to opening of an ion-conducting channel across the plasma membrane (By similarity). A subunit of the levamisole-insensitive nicotinic receptor. From Caenorhabditis elegans.
   3484..3513    -  misc_feature   MCS (fragment): pBluescript multiple cloning site
   3601..3825    +  polyA_signal   bGH poly(A) signal: bovine growth hormone polyadenylation signal
   3829..3850    +  promoter       SV40 promoter (fragment): SV40 enhancer and early promoter
   3871..4299    +  rep_origin     f1 ori (sequence partly withheld): f1 bacteriophage origin of replication; arrow indicates direction of (+) strand synthesis
   4313..4642    +  promoter       SV40 promoter: SV40 enhancer and early promoter
   4691..5716    +  CDS            HygR: aminoglycoside phosphotransferase from E. coli; aph(4)-Ia; confers resistance to hygromycin
   5726..5851    +  CDS            ble (fragment): BLE_KLEPN - Experimental evidence at protein level: Swiss-Prot protein existence level 1. Binding protein with a strong affinity to the bleomycin family of antibiotics. Binds to CL990; an antimitotic-antibiotic compound. From Klebsiella pneumoniae.
   5846..5967    +  polyA_signal   SV40 poly(A) signal: SV40 polyadenylation signal
   6040..6056    -  protein_bind   lac operator: The lac repressor binds to the lac operator to inhibit transcription in E. coli. This inhibition can be relieved by adding lactose or isopropyl-β-D-thiogalactopyranoside (IPTG). lac repressor encoded by lacI
   6064..6094    -  promoter       lac promoter: promoter for the E. coli lac operon
   6109..6130    -  protein_bind   CAP binding site: CAP binding activates transcription in the presence of cAMP. E. coli catabolite activator protein
   6143..6235    -  CDS            lacI (fragment): lac repressor; lacI; The lac repressor binds to the lac operator to inhibit transcription in E. coli. This inhibition can be relieved by adding lactose or isopropyl-β-D-thiogalactopyranoside (IPTG).
   6418..7006    -  rep_origin     ori: high-copy-number ColE1/pMB1/pBR322/pUC origin of replication
   7177..8037    -  CDS            AmpR: β-lactamase; bla; confers resistance to ampicillin, carbenicillin, and related antibiotics
   8038..8142    -  promoter       AmpR promoter: bla
   8201..8253    -  misc_feature   bom (fragment): basis of mobility region from pBR322
