[The description below was written by a language model from this plasmid's Addgene catalogue record and pLannotate feature annotations shown in this document.]
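Description:
pcDNA3.1-CHRNA7-YFP is a mammalian expression plasmid built on the Invitrogen pcDNA3.1 backbone (hygromycin version) and sequenced at about 8.4 kb. It is propagated in E. coli as a high-copy plasmid through a ColE1/pUC-type origin and selected with ampicillin via the β-lactamase gene. An f1 origin is also present, which permits single-stranded DNA production. For selection of stably transfected mammalian cells, an SV40 enhancer/early promoter drives a hygromycin phosphotransferase gene terminated by an SV40 polyadenylation signal.

The payload is the human α7 neuronal nicotinic acetylcholine receptor subunit (CHRNA7), expressed from the CMV immediate-early enhancer and promoter and terminated by the bovine growth hormone polyadenylation signal. A T7 promoter sits just upstream of the insert. Rather than being attached to a terminus, EYFP is inserted within the receptor coding sequence in the intracellular loop between transmembrane segments M3 and M4. The feature table reflects this layout: a long receptor fragment, then the EYFP open reading frame, then a short downstream receptor fragment. The automated annotation labels these flanking pieces as the C. elegans homologue acr-16, which appears to be a similarity-based match to a related nicotinic subunit, since the catalogue record identifies the insert as human. A few short hits, such as the HIV LTR, ble and lacI fragments, look like backbone remnants or incidental matches.

The construct produces a fluorescently labelled α7 subunit in transfected mammalian cells. The associated publication title concerns the assembly of duplicated α7 subunits with full-length α7 into functional nicotinic receptors, which suggests use in fluorescence-based studies of subunit expression and assembly.
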