Addgene plasmid #62630: pcDNA3.1-CHRNA7-YFP
Purpose: mammalian expression of human Alpha7 (CHRNA7) with YFP fused into M3-M4 loop
Depositing lab: Henry Lester. Depositing organization: California Institute of Technology. Publication: The duplicated alpha7 subunits assemble and form functional nicotinic receptors with the full-length alpha7. Wang Y, Xiao C, Indersmitten T, Freedman R, Leonard S, Lester HA. J Biol Chem. 2014 Sep 19;289(38):26451-63. doi: 10.1074/jbc.M114.582858. Epub 2014 Jul 23. PubMed 25056953.
Backbone
  Vector backbone: pcDNA3.1
  Backbone manufacturer: Invitrogen
  Backbone size w/o insert (bp): 5600
  Vector type: Mammalian Expression
  Selectable markers: Hygromycin
Growth in bacteria
  Bacterial resistance: Ampicillin, 100 μg/mL
  Growth temperature: 37°C
  Growth strain: Top10
  Copy number: High Copy
Gene/Insert
  Gene/Insert name: hAlpha7 (alt names: Human Alpha7 neuronal nicotinic acetylcholine receptor gene; CHRNA7)
  Species: H. sapiens (human)
  Mutation: YFP inserted in M3-M4 loop
  Entrez Gene: CHRNA7 (a.k.a. CHRNA7-2, NACHRA7, nAChR7)
  Promoter: CMV
  Cloning method: Unknown
  Sequencing primers: 5′ CMV-F; 3′ BGH Reverse
Terms and licenses: Academic/Nonprofit Terms; Industry Terms: Not Available to Industry
How to cite: pcDNA3.1-CHRNA7-YFP was a gift from Henry Lester (Addgene plasmid # 62630 ; http://n2t.net/addgene:62630 ; RRID:Addgene_62630)
