>Addgene plasmid #62630 | pcDNA3.1-CHRNA7-YFP | addgene partial sequence | sequence record 106087 | CMV-F 5'-CGCAAATGGGCGGTAGGCGTG-3'
CTATATAAGCAGAGCTCTCTGGCTAACTAGAGAACCCACTGCTTACTGGCTTATCGAAATTAATACGACT
CACTATAGGGAGACCCAAGCTGGCTAGCGTTTAAACTTAAGCTTGGTACCGAGCTCGGATCCACTAGTAA
CGGCCGCCAGTGTGCTGGAATTCTGCAGATATCCATCACACTGGCGGCCGCTCGAGCGGACTCAACATGC
GCTGCTCGCCGGGAGGCGTCTGGCTGGCGCTGGCCGCGTCGCTCCTGCACGTGTCCCTGCAAGGCGAGTT
CCAGAGGAAGCTTTACAAGGAGCTGGTCAAGAACTACAATCCCCTGGAGAGGCCCGTGGCCAATGACTCG
CAACCACTCACCGTCTACTTCTCCCTGAGCCTCCTGCAGATCATGGACGTGGATGAGAAGAACCAAGTTT
TAACCACCAACATTTGGCTGCAAATGTCTTGGACAGATCACTATTTACAGTGGAATGTGTCAGAATATCC
AGGGGTGAAGACTGTTCGTTTCCCAGATGGCCAGATTTGGAAACCAGACATTCTTCTCTATAACAGTGCT
GATGAGCGCTTTGACGCCACATTCCACACTAACGTGTTGGTGAATTCTTCTGGGCATTGCCAGTACCTGC
CTCCAGGCATATTCAAGAGTTCCTGCTACATCGATGTACGCTGGTTTCCCTTTGATGTGCAGCACTGCAA
ACTGAAGTTTGGGTCCTGGTCTTACGGAGGCTGGTCCTTGGATCTGCAGATGCAGGAGGCAGATATCAGT
GGCTATATCCCCAATGGA
