>Addgene plasmid #62630 | pcDNA3.1-CHRNA7-YFP | addgene partial sequence | sequence record 106091 | BGH-rev 5'-TAGAAGGCACAGTCGAGG-3'
GGGCCCTCTAGACTCGAGCGGCCGCCACTGTGCTGGATATCTGCAGAATTCCACCACACTGGACTAGTGG
ATCCCCCGGGCTGCAGGAATTCCGGTTTTTTTTTTTTTTTTTTTTTTTTGGAAAGGATTTAGTGAGTCTG
GTTTATTTTA
