>Addgene plasmid #62630 | pcDNA3.1-CHRNA7-YFP | addgene partial sequence | sequence record 106735 | EXFP-internal-F 5'-ACGACGGCAACTACAAGACC-3'
TCGAGGGCGACACCCTGGTGAACCGCATCGAGCTGAAGGGCATCGACTTCAAGGAGGACGGCAACATCCT
GGGGCACAAGCTGGAGTACAACTACAACAGCCACAACGTCTATATCATGGCCGACAAGCAGAAGAACGGC
ATCAAGGTGAACTTCAAGATCCGCCACAACATCGAGGACGGCAGCGTGCAGCTCGCCGACCACTACCAGC
AGAACACCCCCATCGGCGACGGCCCCGTGCTGCTGCCCGACAACCACTACCTGAGCTACCAGTCCGCCCT
GAGCAAAGACCCCAACGAGAAGCGCGATCACATGGTCCTGCTGGAGTTCGTGACCGCCGCCGGGATCACT
CTCGGCATGGACGAGCTGTACAAGGCAGGCGCCTCCCCCACGCACGATGAGCACCTCCTGCACGGTGGGC
AACCCCCCGAGGGGGACCCGGACTTGGCCAAGATCCTGGAGGAGGTCCGCTACATTGCCAACCGCTTCCG
CTGCCAGGACGAAAGCGAGGCGGTCTGCAGCGAGTGGAAGTTCGCCGCCTGTGTGGTGGACCGCCTGTGC
CTCATGGCCTTCTCGGTCTTCACCATCATCTGCACCATCGGCATCCTGATGTCGGCTCCCAACTTCGTGG
AGGCCGTGTCCAAAGACTTTGCGTAACCACGCCTGGTTCTGTACATGTGGAAAACTCACAGATGGGCAAG
GCCTTTGGCTTGGCGAGATTTGGGGGTGCTAATCCAGGACAGCATTACACGCCACAACTCCAGTGTTCCC
TTCTGGCTGTCAGTCGTGTTGCTTACGGTTTCTTTGTTACTTTAGGTAGTAGAATCTCAGCACTTTGTTT
CATATTCTCAGATGGGCTGATAGATATCCTTGGCACATCCGTACCATCGGTCAGCAGGGCCACTGAGTAG
TCATTTTGCCCATTAGCCCACTGCCTGGAAAGCCCTTCGGAGAGCTCCCCATGGCTCCTCACCACCGAGA
CAGTTGGTTTTGCATGTCTGCATGAAGGTCTACCTGAAA
