>Addgene plasmid #62630 | pcDNA3.1-CHRNA7-YFP | addgene partial sequence | sequence record 106739 | EXFP-R 5'-GTCTTGTAGTTGCCGTCGTC-3'
GCGCTCCTGGACGTAGCCTTCGGGCATGGCGGACTTGAAGAAGTCGTGCTGCTTCATGTGGTCGGGGTAG
CGGGCGAAGCACTGCAGGCCGTAGCCGAAGGTGGTCACGAGGGTGGGCCAGGGCACGGGCAGCTTGCCGG
TGGTGCAGATGAACTTCAGGGTCAGCTTGCCGTAGGTGGCATCGCCCTCGCCCTCGCCGGACACGCTGAA
CTTGTGGCCGTTTACGTCGCCGTCCAGCTCGACCAGGATGGGCACCACCCCGGTGAACAGCTCCTCGCCC
TTGCTCACCATGGCGCCAGCGCAGGCCATGCGGCCACACACTACCCCAGAGTCGGGGGTCGGGACACAGT
GCACGCCGTCCAGGCCGCGGAAGCCGATGTACAGCAGGTTCCCGTTGCTGGCGGGCGGCGGCGCCACGGC
GCTCATCTCCACACTGGCCAGGCTGCAGCGCCGCTGCTTGTGCTGGCAGGCCGGGCGCACCTTGTCCTCC
CCGGGCCTCTTCATTCGCAGGAACCACGCGCACCAGTTCAGAAGGATGACTCTGGTCCACTTGGGCATCT
TGCCCCCGTCGGGGTCGTGGTGGTGGTACTGCAGCACGATCACCGTCACCACCACCGAGAGGCCCACGAT
GATCATGGTGCTGGCGAAGTACTGGGCTATCAATGGTACCGAATCGGATGTTGCGGGCATGATCTCAGCC
ACGAGCAGCATGAAGACGGTAAGAGAGAGTAAGACTGTTATCCCCAGGGAAATCTTCTCCCCGGAATCTG
CAGGAAGCAGGAACACCAGCAGGGCGAGGGCGGAGATGAGCACACAGGGGATCAGCAGGTTGAGGCCATA
GTAGAGTGTCCTGCGGCGCATGGTCACTGTGAAGGTGACATCAGGGTAGGGCTCTTTGCAGCACTCATAG
AACCTTTCACTCCTCTTGCCGGGGATTCCCACTAGGTCCCATTCTCCATTGGGGATATAGCCACTGATAT
CTGCCTCCTGCATCTGCAGATCCAAGGACCAGCCTCCGTAAGACCAGGACCCAAACTTCAGTTTGCAGTG
CTGCACATCAA
